>Addgene plasmid #178459 | GFP-GGA1 | addgene full sequence | sequence record 350945 | Addgene NGS Result
TAGTTATTAATAGTAATCAATTACGGGGTCATTAGTTCATAGCCCATATATGGAGTTCCGCGTTACATAA
CTTACGGTAAATGGCCCGCCTGGCTGACCGCCCAACGACCCCCGCCCATTGACGTCAATAATGACGTATG
TTCCCATAGTAACGCCAATAGGGACTTTCCATTGACGTCAATGGGTGGAGTATTTACGGTAAACTGCCCA
CTTGGCAGTACATCAAGTGTATCATATGCCAAGTACGCCCCCTATTGACGTCAATGACGGTAAATGGCCC
GCCTGGCATTATGCCCAGTACATGACCTTATGGGACTTTCCTACTTGGCAGTACATCTACGTATTAGTCA
TCGCTATTACCATGGTGATGCGGTTTTGGCAGTACATCAATGGGCGTGGATAGCGGTTTGACTCACGGGG
ATTTCCAAGTCTCCACCCCATTGACGTCAATGGGAGTTTGTTTTGGCACCAAAATCAACGGGACTTTCCA
AAATGTCGTAACAACTCCGCCCCATTGACGCAAATGGGCGGTAGGCGTGTACGGTGGGAGGTCTATATAA
GCAGAGCTGGTTTAGTGAACCGTCAGATCCGCTAGCGCTACCGGTCGCCACCATGGTGAGCAAGGGCGAG
GAGCTGTTCACCGGGGTGGTGCCCATCCTGGTCGAGCTGGACGGCGACGTAAACGGCCACAAGTTCAGCG
TGTCCGGCGAGGGCGAGGGCGATGCCACCTACGGCAAGCTGACCCTGAAGTTCATCTGCACCACCGGCAA
GCTGCCCGTGCCCTGGCCCACCCTCGTGACCACCCTGACCTACGGCGTGCAGTGCTTCAGCCGCTACCCC
GACCACATGAAGCAGCACGACTTCTTCAAGTCCGCCATGCCCGAAGGCTACGTCCAGGAGCGCACCATCT
TCTTCAAGGACGACGGCAACTACAAGACCCGCGCCGAGGTGAAGTTCGAGGGCGACACCCTGGTGAACCG
CATCGAGCTGAAGGGCATCGACTTCAAGGAGGACGGCAACATCCTGGGGCACAAGCTGGAGTACAACTAC
AACAGCCACAACGTCTATATCATGGCCGACAAGCAGAAGAACGGCATCAAGGTGAACTTCAAGATCCGCC
ACAACATCGAGGACGGCAGCGTGCAGCTCGCCGACCACTACCAGCAGAACACCCCCATCGGCGACGGCCC
CGTGCTGCTGCCCGACAACCACTACCTGAGCACCCAGTCCGCCCTGAGCAAAGACCCCAACGAGAAGCGC
GATCACATGGTCCTGCTGGAGTTCGTGACCGCCGCCGGGATCACTCTCGGCATGGACGAGCTGTACAAGT
CCGGCCGGACTCAGATCTCGAGCTCAAGCTTCGAATTCATGGAGCCGGAGACTCTGGAGGCGCGAATCAA
TAGAGCCACGAACCCCCTGAACAAGGAGCTCGACTGGGCCAGCATCAACGGCTTCTGCGAGCAGCTCAAC
GAGGACTTTGAGGGGCCTCCACTCGCCACCCGGCTGCTGGCCCACAAGATCCAGTCCCCACAGGAGTGGG
AGGCGATCCAGGCCTTGACGGTGCTGGAAACATGCATGAAGAGCTGCGGCAAGCGGTTCCACGACGAAGT
GGGCAAGTTCCGCTTTCTCAACGAGCTCATCAAGGTCGTGTCTCCCAAGTATCTGGGCTCTCGGACATCG
GAGAAGGTGAAGAACAAGATCTTGGAGCTCCTCTACAGCTGGACAGTGGGCCTGCCCGAGGAGGTGAAAA
TCGCAGAGGCCTACCAGATGCTAAAGAAGCAGGGGATTGTAAAGTCCGACCCCAAGCTTCCAGATGACAC
TACCTTTCCCCTTCCTCCTCCACGGCCGAAGAATGTGATCTTTGAAGATGAGGAGAAATCCAAGATGCTG
GCCCGCCTGCTGAAGAGCTCCCATCCCGAAGACCTCCGCGCAGCCAATAAGCTCATCAAAGAGATGGTGC
AGGAGGACCAGAAGCGGATGGAGAAGATCTCGAAGAGGGTGAATGCCATCGAGGAGGTGAACAACAATGT
GAAACTGCTCACGGAGATGGTGATGAGCCACAGCCAGGGCGGCGCAGCAGCTGGCAGCAGCGAGGACCTC
ATGAAGGAACTGTACCAGCGCTGTGAGCGGATGCGGCCCACGCTCTTCCGACTGGCGAGTGACACAGAGG
ACAATGATGAGGCCTTAGCGGAGATCCTGCAGGCCAATGACAACCTCACCCAGGTGATCAACCTGTATAA
GCAGCTGGTGCGGGGTGAGGAGGTCAACGGTGATGCCACAGCCGGCTCCATCCCTGGGAGCACCTCGGCC
CTGCTGGATCTCTCAGGCCTGGATCTCCCGCCTGCGGGCACCACCTACCCAGCTATGCCCACCCGCCCTG
GCGAGCAGGCCAGCCCTGAGCAGCCCAGTGCCTCAGTTTCCCTGCTTGACGACGAGCTCATGTCTCTGGG
CCTCAGTGACCCCACACCCCCTTCAGGCCCAAGCCTGGATGGTACCGGATGGAACAGCTTCCAGTCGTCG
GATGCCACTGAGCCCCCAGCCCCTGCTCTGGCCCAGGCCCCCAGTATGGAAAGCCGACCCCCAGCGCAGA
CATCCCTGCCAGCAAGCAGCGGTCTGGACGACCTAGACCTCCTGGGGAAGACCCTCCTGCAGCAGTTGCT
GCCCCCGGAATCCCAGCAAGTGCGGTGGGAGAAGCAGCAGCCAACCCCCCGGCTCACACTCCGGGACCTG
CAGAATAAGAGCAGCAGCTGCAGCTCCCCCAGCTCCAGCGCCACCAGCCTTCTCCACACCGTGTCCCCAG
AGCCCCCCAGGCCTCCGCAGCAGCCCGTACCAACCGAGCTCTCACTGGCCAGCATCACTGTGCCCCTGGA
GTCCATCAAACCCAGCAACATCCTGCCCGTGACTGTGTATGACCAGCACGGCTTCCGCATCCTCTTCCAT
TTTGCCCGGGACCCACTGCCAGGGCGCTCCGACGTGCTGGTGGTGGTGGTTTCCATGCTGAGCACCGCCC
CCCAGCCCATCCGCAACATCGTGTTCCAGTCAGCTGTCCCCAAGGTTATGAAGGTGAAGCTGCAGCCACC
CTCGGGCACGGAGCTGCCAGCTTTTAACCCCATCGTCCACCCCTCAGCAATCACCCAGGTCCTGCTGCTT
GCCAACCCCCAGAAGGAGAAGGTTCGCCTCCGCTACAAGCTCACCTTCACCATGGGTGACCAGACCTACA
ACGAGATGGGGGATGTGGACCAGTTCCCCCCACCTGAAACCTGGGGTAGCCTCTGAGTCGACGGTACCGC
GGGCCCGGGATCCACCGGATCTAGATAACTGATCATAATCAGCCATACCACATTTGTAGAGGTTTTACTT
GCTTTAAAAAACCTCCCACACCTCCCCCTGAACCTGAAACATAAAATGAATGCAATTGTTGTTGTTAACT
TGTTTATTGCAGCTTATAATGGTTACAAATAAAGCAATAGCATCACAAATTTCACAAATAAAGCATTTTT
TTCACTGCATTCTAGTTGTGGTTTGTCCAAACTCATCAATGTATCTTAACGCGTAAATTGTAAGCGTTAA
TATTTTGTTAAAATTCGCGTTAAATTTTTGTTAAATCAGCTCATTTTTTAACCAATAGGCCGAAATCGGC
AAAATCCCTTATAAATCAAAAGAATAGACCGAGATAGGGT
[37 nt withheld, positions 3681-3717]
AAAGAACGTGGACTCCAACGTCAAAGG
[49 nt withheld, positions 3745-3793]
T
[91 nt withheld, positions 3795-3885]
G
[124 nt withheld, positions 3887-4010]
CAGGTGGCACTTTTCGGGGAAATGTGCGCGGAACCCCTATTTGTTTATTTTTCTAAATACATTCAAATAT
GTATCCGCTCATGAGACAATAACCCTGATAAATGCTTCAATAATATTGAAAAAGGAAGAGTCCTGAGGCG
GAAAGAACCAGCTGTGGAATGTGTGTCAGTTAGGGTGTGGAAAGTCCCCAGGCTCCCCAGCAGGCAGAAG
TATGCAAAGCATGCATCTCAATTAGTCAGCAACCAGGTGTGGAAAGTCCCCAGGCTCCCCAGCAGGCAGA
AGTATGCAAAGCATGCATCTCAATTAGTCAGCAACCATAGTCCCGCCCCTAACTCCGCCCATCCCGCCCC
TAACTCCGCCCAGTTCCGCCCATTCTCCGCCCCATGGCTGACTAATTTTTTTTATTTATGCAGAGGCCGA
GGCCGCCTCGGCCTCTGAGCTATTCCAGAAGTAGTGAGGAGGCTTTTTTGGAGGCCTAGGCTTTTGCAAA
GATCGATCAAGAGACAGGATGAGGATCGTTTCGCATGATTGAACAAGATGGATTGCACGCAGGTTCTCCG
GCCGCTTGGGTGGAGAGGCTATTCGGCTATGACTGGGCACAACAGACAATCGGCTGCTCTGATGCCGCCG
TGTTCCGGCTGTCAGCGCAGGGGCGCCCGGTTCTTTTTGTCAAGACCGACCTGTCCGGTGCCCTGAATGA
ACTGCAAGACGAGGCAGCGCGGCTATCGTGGCTGGCCACGACGGGCGTTCCTTGCGCAGCTGTGCTCGAC
GTTGTCACTGAAGCGGGAAGGGACTGGCTGCTATTGGGCGAAGTGCCGGGGCAGGATCTCCTGTCATCTC
ACCTTGCTCCTGCCGAGAAAGTATCCATCATGGCTGATGCAATGCGGCGGCTGCATACGCTTGATCCGGC
TACCTGCCCATTCGACCACCAAGCGAAACATCGCATCGAGCGAGCACGTACTCGGATGGAAGCCGGTCTT
GTCGATCAGGATGATCTGGACGAAGAGCATCAGGGGCTCGCGCCAGCCGAACTGTTCGCCAGGCTCAAGG
CGAGCATGCCCGACGGCGAGGATCTCGTCGTGACCCATGGCGATGCCTGCTTGCCGAATATCATGGTGGA
AAATGGCCGCTTTTCTGGATTCATCGACTGTGGCCGGCTGGGTGTGGCGGACCGCTATCAGGACATAGCG
TTGGCTACCCGTGATATTGCTGAAGAGCTTGGCGGCGAATGGGCTGACCGCTTCCTCGTGCTTTACGGTA
TCGCCGCTCCCGATTCGCAGCGCATCGCCTTCTATCGCCTTCTTGACGAGTTCTTCTGAGCGGGACTCTG
GGGTTCGAAATGACCGACCAAGCGACGCCCAACCTGCCATCACGAGATTTCGATTCCACCGCCGCCTTCT
ATGAAAGGTTGGGCTTCGGAATCGTTTTCCGGGACGCCGGCTGGATGATCCTCCAGCGCGGGGATCTCAT
GCTGGAGTTCTTCGCCCACCCTAGGGGGAGGCTAACTGAAACACGGAAGGAGACAATACCGGAAGGAACC
CGCGCTATGACGGCAATAAAAAGACAGAATAAAACGCACGGTGTTGGGTCGTTTGTTCATAAACGCGGGG
TTCGGTCCCAGGGCTGGCACTCTGTCGATACCCCACCGAGACCCCATTGGGGCCAATACGCCCGCGTTTC
TTCCTTTTCCCCACCCCACCCCCCAAGTTCGGGTGAAGGCCCAGGGCTCGCAGCCAACGTCGGGGCGGCA
GGCCCTGCCATAGCCTCAGGTTACTCATATATACTTTAGATTGATTTAAAACTTCATTTTTAATTTAAAA
GGATCTAGGTGAAGATCCTTTTTGATAATCTCATGACCAAAATCCCTTAACGTGAGTTTTCGTTCCACTG
AGCGTCAGACCCCGTAGAAAAGATCAAAGGATCTTCTTGAGATCCTTTTTTTCTGCGCGTAATCTGCTGC
TTGCAAACAAAAAAACCACCGCTACCAGCGGTGGTTTGTTTGCCGGATCAAGAGCTACCAACTCTTTTTC
CGAAGGTAACTGGCTTCAGCAGAGCGCAGATACCAAATACTGTTCTTCTAGTGTAGCCGTAGTTAGGCCA
CCACTTCAAGAACTCTGTAGCACCGCCTACATACCTCGCTCTGCTAATCCTGTTACCAGTGGCTGCTGCC
AGTGGCGATAAGTCGTGTCTTACCGGGTTGGACTCAAGACGATAGTTACCGGATAAGGCGCAGCGGTCGG
GCTGAACGGGGGGTTCGTGCACACAGCCCAGCTTGGAGCGAACGACCTACACCGAACTGAGATACCTACA
GCGTGAGCTATGAGAAAGCGCCACGCTTCCCGAAGGGAGAAAGGCGGACAGGTATCCGGTAAGCGGCAGG
GTCGGAACAGGAGAGCGCACGAGGGAGCTTCCAGGGGGAAACGCCTGGTATCTTTATAGTCCTGTCGGGT
TTCGCCACCTCTGACTTGAGCGTCGATTTTTGTGATGCTCGTCAGGGGGGCGGAGCCTATGGAAAAACGC
CAGCAACGCGGCCTTTTTACGGTTCCTGGCCTTTTGCTGGCCTTTTGCTCACATGTTCTTTCCTGCGTTA
TCCCCTGATTCTGTGGATAACCGTATTACCGCCATGCAT
Features (pLannotate 1.2.2; 16 found; start..end, strand, type, name):
     61..364     +  enhancer       CMV enhancer: human cytomegalovirus immediate early enhancer
    365..568     +  promoter       CMV promoter: human cytomegalovirus (CMV) immediate early promoter
    613..1329    +  CDS            EGFP: EGFP is a basic (constitutively fluorescent) green fluorescent protein published in 1996, derived from Aequorea victoria. It is reported to be a rapidly-maturing weak dimer with moderate acid sensitivity.
   1335..1368    +  misc_feature   MCS (fragment): multiple cloning site
   1369..3273    +  CDS            GGA1: GGA1_HUMAN - Experimental evidence at protein level: Swiss-Prot protein existence level 1. Plays a role in protein sorting and trafficking between the trans-Golgi network (TGN) and endosomes. Mediates the ARF-dependent recruitment of clathrin to the TGN and binds ubiquitinated proteins and membrane cargo molecules with a cytosolic acidic cluster-dileucine (DXXLL) motif (PubMed:11301005, PubMed:15886016). Mediates export of the GPCR receptor ADRA2B to the cell surface (PubMed:27901063). Required for targeting PKD1:PKD2 complex from the trans-Golgi network to the cilium membrane (By similarity).
   3276..3303    +  misc_feature   MCS (fragment): multiple cloning site
   3320..3404    +  CDS            large T antigen (fragment): large T antigen from SV40 (simian virus 40)
   3427..3548    +  polyA_signal   SV40 poly(A) signal: SV40 polyadenylation signal
   3582..4010    -  rep_origin     f1 ori (sequence partly withheld): f1 bacteriophage origin of replication; arrow indicates direction of (+) strand synthesis
   4037..4141    +  promoter       AmpR promoter: bla
   4143..4500    +  promoter       SV40 promoter: SV40 enhancer and early promoter
   4535..5329    +  CDS            NeoR/KanR: aminoglycoside phosphotransferase from Tn5; aph(3')-II (or nptII); confers resistance to neomycin, kanamycin, and G418 (Geneticin®)
   5350..5502    +  CDS            ble (fragment): BLE_KLEPN - Experimental evidence at protein level: Swiss-Prot protein existence level 1. Binding protein with a strong affinity to the bleomycin family of antibiotics. Binds to CL990; an antimitotic-antibiotic compound. From Klebsiella pneumoniae.
   5561..5608    +  polyA_signal   HSV TK poly(A) signal: herpes simplex virus thymidine kinase polyadenylation signal (Cole and Stacy, 1985)
   5699..5715    -  polyA_signal   bGH poly(A) signal (fragment): bovine growth hormone polyadenylation signal
   5937..6525    +  rep_origin     ori: high-copy-number ColE1/pMB1/pBR322/pUC origin of replication
