[The description below was written by a language model from this plasmid's Addgene catalogue record and pLannotate feature annotations shown in this document.]
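Description:
GFP-GGA1 is a mammalian expression plasmid built on the pEGFP-C1 backbone that produces human GGA1 fused at its N terminus to EGFP. The GGA1 coding sequence (about 1.9 kb) was inserted between the SalI and BamHI sites of the multiple cloning site, downstream of and in frame with EGFP, so that a short linker derived from the polylinker joins the two proteins. Transcription of the fusion is driven by the human cytomegalovirus immediate early enhancer and promoter and terminated by an SV40 polyadenylation signal. The depositor notes that the insert carries an S434L substitution relative to the NCBI reference protein, which is not known to affect function. The catalogue lists a total size of 6,621 bp, while the sequenced record is 6,639 nt, a minor discrepancy.

For propagation in E. coli the plasmid carries a high-copy ColE1/pUC-type origin and is selected with kanamycin. The resistance cassette is the dual-purpose NeoR/KanR gene (Tn5 aminoglycoside phosphotransferase), preceded by both a bacterial bla-type promoter and the SV40 enhancer/early promoter and followed by the HSV TK polyadenylation signal, so it can also support G418 selection of transfected mammalian cells. An f1 origin is present for single-stranded DNA production. The short large T antigen, ble and bGH poly(A) fragments annotated in the table are probably backbone remnants or partial matches rather than functional elements.

GGA1 is a clathrin adaptor that acts in ARF-dependent sorting of cargo between the trans-Golgi network and endosomes. The associated publication concerns the morphology and dynamics of clathrin/GGA1-coated carriers budding from the trans-Golgi network, so the construct is suited to fluorescence imaging of GGA1 localization in mammalian cells.
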