Addgene plasmid #178459: GFP-GGA1
Purpose: Expresses GGA1 in mammalian cells
Depositing lab: Juan Bonifacino. Depositing organization: National Institute of Child Health and Human Development (NICHD). Publication: Morphology and dynamics of clathrin/GGA1-coated carriers budding from the trans-Golgi network. Puertollano R, van der Wel NN, Greene LE, Eisenberg E, Peters PJ, Bonifacino JS. Mol Biol Cell. 2003 Apr;14(4):1545-57. doi: 10.1091/mbc.02-07-0109. PubMed 12686608.
Backbone
  Vector backbone: pEGFP-C1
  Backbone size w/o insert (bp): 4700
  Total vector size (bp): 6621
  Vector type: Mammalian Expression
Growth in bacteria
  Bacterial resistance: Kanamycin, 50 μg/mL
  Growth temperature: 37°C
  Growth strain: DH5alpha
  Copy number: Unknown
Gene/Insert
  Gene/Insert name: GGA1
  Species: H. sapiens (human)
  Insert size (bp): 1920
  Mutation: See Depositor Comments Below
  Entrez Gene: GGA1
  Tag / fusion protein: GFP (N terminal on insert)
  Cloning method: Restriction Enzyme; 5′ cloning site SalI (unknown if destroyed); 3′ cloning site BamHI (unknown if destroyed)
  Sequencing primers: 5′ GFP-For; 3′ NA
Terms and licenses: Academic/Nonprofit Terms; Industry Terms: Not Available to Industry
Depositor comments: Please note: Plasmid contains a S434L mutation in GGA1 compared to the NCBI reference sequence NP_037497.1. This mutation is not known to affect plasmid function.
How to cite: GFP-GGA1 was a gift from Juan Bonifacino (Addgene plasmid # 178459 ; http://n2t.net/addgene:178459 ; RRID:Addgene_178459)
